>Addgene plasmid #36979 | pWPXL-Sox9 | addgene full sequence | sequence record 449511 | Addgene NGS Result
TTGAGATCCTTTTTTTCTGCGCGTAATCTGCTGCTTGCAAACAAAAAAACCACCGCTACCAGCGGTGGTT
TGTTTGCCGGATCAAGAGCTACCAACTCTTTTTCCGAAGGTAACTGGCTTCAGCAGAGCGCAGATACCAA
ATACTGTTCTTCTAGTGTAGCCGTAGTTAGGCCACCACTTCAAGAACTCTGTAGCACCGCCTACATACCT
CGCTCTGCTAATCCTGTTACCAGTGGCTGCTGCCAGTGGCGATAAGTCGTGTCTTACCGGGTTGGACTCA
AGACGATAGTTACCGGATAAGGCGCAGCGGTCGGGCTGAACGGGGGGTTCGTGCACACAGCCCAGCTTGG
AGCGAACGACCTACACCGAACTGAGATACCTACAGCGTGAGCTATGAGAAAGCGCCACGCTTCCCGAAGG
GAGAAAGGCGGACAGGTATCCGGTAAGCGGCAGGGTCGGAACAGGAGAGCGCACGAGGGAGCTTCCAGGG
GGAAACGCCTGGTATCTTTATAGTCCTGTCGGGTTTCGCCACCTCTGACTTGAGCGTCGATTTTTGTGAT
GCTCGTCAGGGGGGCGGAGCCTATGGAAAAACGCCAGCAACGCGGCCTTTTTACGGTTCCTGGCCTTTTG
CTGGCCTTTTGCTCACATGTTCTTTCCTGCGTTATCCCCTGATTCTGTGGATAACCGTATTACCGCCTTT
GAGTGAGCTGATACCGCTCGCCGCAGCCGAACGACCGAGCGCAGCGAGTCAGTGAGCGAGGAAGCGGAAG
AGCGCCCAATACGCAAACCGCCTCTCCCCGCGCGTTGGCCGATTCATTAATGCAGCTGTGGAATGTGTGT
CAGTTAGGGTGTGGAAAGTCCCCAGGCTCCCCAGCAGGCAGAAGTATGCAAAGCATGCATCTCAATTAGT
CAGCAACCAGGTGTGGAAAGTCCCCAGGCTCCCCAGCAGGCAGAAGTATGCAAAGCATGCATCTCAATTA
GTCAGCAACCATAGTCCCGCCCCTAACTCCGCCCATCCCGCCCCTAACTCCGCCCAGTTCCGCCCATTCT
CCGCCCCATGGCTGACTAATTTTTTTTATTTATGCAGAGGCCGAGGCCGCCTCGGCCTCTGAGCTATTCC
AGAAGTAGTGAGGAGGCTTTTTTGGAGGCCTAGGCTTTTGCAAAAAGCTTGGACACAAGACAGGCTTGCG
AGATATGTTTGAGAATACCACTTTATCCCGCGTCAGGGAGAGGCAGTGCGTAAAAAGACGCGGACTCATG
TGAAATACTGGTTTTTAGTGCGCCAGATCTCTATAATCTCGCGCAACCTATTTTCCCCTCGAACACTTTT
TAAGCCGTAGATAAACAGGCTGGGACACTTCACATGAGCGAAAAATACATCGTCACCTGGGACATGTTGC
AGATCCATGCACGTAAACTCGCAAGCCGACTGATGCCTTCTGAACAATGGAAAGGCATTATTGCCGTAAG
CCGTGGCGGTCTGTACCGGGTGCGTTACTGGCGCGTGAACTGGGTATTCGTCATGTCGATACCGTTTGTA
TTTCCAGCTACGATCACGACAACCAGCGCGAGCTTAAAGTGCTGAAACGCGCAGAAGGCGATGGCGAAGG
CTTCATCGTTATTGATGACCTGGTGGATACCGGTGGTACTGCGGTTGCGATTCGTGAAATGTATCCAAAA
GCGCACTTTGTCACCATCTTCGCAAAACCGGCTGGTCGTCCGCTGGTTGATGACTATGTTGTTGATATCC
CGCAAGATACCTGGATTGAACAGCCGTGGGATATGGGCGTCGTATTCGTCCCGCCAATCTCCGGTCGCTA
ATCTTTTCAACGCCTGGCACTGCCGGGCGTTGTTCTTTTTAACTTCAGGCGGGTTACAATAGTTTCCAGT
AAGTATTCTGGAGGCTGCATCCATGACACAGGCAAACCTGAGCGAAACCCTGTTCAAACCCCGCTTTAAA
CATCCTGAAACCTCGACGCTAGTCCGCCGCTTTAATCACGGCGCACAACCGCCTGTGCAGTCGGCCCTTG
ATGGTAAAACCATCCCTCACTGGTATCGCATGATTAACCGTCTGATGTGGATCTGGCGCGGCATTGACCC
ACGCGAAATCCTCGACGTCCAGGCACGTATTGTGATGAGCGATGCCGAACGTACCGACGATGATTTATAC
GATACGGTGATTGGCTACCGTGGCGGCAACTGGATTTATGAGTGGGCCCCGGATCTTTGTGAAGGAACCT
TACTTCTGTGGTGTGACATAATTGGACAAACTACCTACAGAGATTTAAAGCTCTAAGGTAAATATAAAAT
TTTTAAGTGTATAATGTGTTAAACTACTGATTCTAATTGTTTGTGTATTTTAGATTCCAACCTATGGAAC
TGATGAATGGGAGCAGTGGTGGAATGCCTTTAATGAGGAAAACCTGTTTTGCTCAGAAGAAATGCCATCT
AGTGATGATGAGGCTACTGCTGACTCTCAACATTCTACTCCTCCAAAAAAGAAGAGAAAGGTAGAAGACC
CCAAGGACTTTCCTTCAGAATTGCTAAGTTTTTTGAGTCATGCTGTGTTTAGTAATAGAACTCTTGCTTG
CTTTGCTATTTACACCACAAAGGAAAAAGCTGCACTGCTATACAAGAAAATTATGGAAAAATATTCTGTA
ACCTTTATAAGTAGGCATAACAGTTATAATCATAACATACTGTTTTTTCTTACTCCACACAGGCATAGAG
TGTCTGCTATTAATAACTATGCTCAAAAATTGTGTACCTTTAGCTTTTTAATTTGTAAAGGGGTTAATAA
GGAATATTTGATGTATAGTGCCTTGACTAGAGATCATAATCAGCCATACCACATTTGTAGAGGTTTTACT
TGCTTTAAAAAACCTCCCACACCTCCCCCTGAACCTGAAACATAAAATGAATGCAATTGTTGTTGTTAAC
TTGTTTATTGCAGCTTATAATGGTTACAAATAAAGCAATAGCATCACAAATTTCACAAATAAAGCATTTT
TTTCACTGCATTCTAGTTGTGGTTTGTCCAAACTCATCAATGTATCTTATCATGTCTGGATCAACTGGAT
AACTCAAGCTAACCAAAATCATCCCAAACTTCCCACCCCATACCCTATTACCACTGCCAATTACCTGTGG
TTTCATTTACTCTAAACCTGTGATTCCTCTGAATTATTTTCATTTTAAAGAAATTGTATTTGTTAAATAT
GTACTACAAACTTAGTAGTTGGAAGGGCTAATTCACTCCCAAAGAAGACAAGATATCCTTGATCTGTGGA
TCTACCACACACAAGGCTACTTCCCTGATTAGCAGAACTACACACCAGGGCCAGGGGTCAGATATCCACT
GACCTTTGGATGGTGCTACAAGCTAGTACCAGTTGAGCCAGATAAGGTAGAAGAGGCCAATAAAGGAGAG
AACACCAGCTTGTTACACCCTGTGAGCCTGCATGGGATGGATGACCCGGAGAGAGAAGTGTTAGAGTGGA
GGTTTGACAGCCGCCTAGCATTTCATCACGTGGCCCGAGAGCTGCATCCGGAGTACTTCAAGAACTGCTG
ATATCGAGCTTGCTACAAGGGACTTTCCGCTGGGGACTTTCCAGGGAGGCGTGGCCTGGGCGGGACTGGG
GAGTGGCGAGCCCTCAGATCCTGCATATAAGCAGCTGCTTTTTGCCTGTACTGGGTCTCTCTGGTTAGAC
CAGATCTGAGCCTGGGAGCTCTCTGGCTAACTAGGGAACCCACTGCTTAAGCCTCAATAAAGCTTGCCTT
GAGTGCTTCAAGTAGTGTGTGCCCGTCTGTTGTGTGACTCTGGTAACTAGAGATCCCTCAGACCCTTTTA
GTCAGTGTGGAAAATCTCTAGCAGTGGCGCCCGAACAGGGACTTGAAAGCGAAAGGGAAACCAGAGGAGC
TCTCTCGACGCAGGACTCGGCTTGCTGAAGCGCGCACGGCAAGAGGCGAGGGGCGGCGACTGGTGAGTAC
GCCAAAAATTTTGACTAGCGGAGGCTAGAAGGAGAGAGATGGGTGCGAGAGCGTCAGTATTAAGCGGGGG
AGAATTAGATCGCGATGGGAAAAAATTCGGTTAAGGCCAGGGGGAAAGAAAAAATATAAATTAAAACATA
TAGTATGGGCAAGCAGGGAGCTAGAACGATTCGCAGTTAATCCTGGCCTGTTAGAAACATCAGAAGGCTG
TAGACAAATACTGGGACAGCTACAACCATCCCTTCAGACAGGATCAGAAGAACTTAGATCATTATATAAT
ACAGTAGCAACCCTCTATTGTGTGCATCAAAGGATAGAGATAAAAGACACCAAGGAAGCTTTAGACAAGA
TAGAGGAAGAGCAAAACAAAAGTAAGACCACCGCACAGCAAGCGGCCGCTGATCTTCAGACCTGGAGGAG
GAGATATGAGGGACAATTGGAGAAGTGAATTATATAAATATAAAGTAGTAAAAATTGAACCATTAGGAGT
AGCACCCACCAAGGCAAAGAGAAGAGTGGTGCAGAGAGAAAAAAGAGCAGTGGGAATAGGAGCTTTGTTC
CTTGGGTTCTTGGGAGCAGCAGGAAGCACTATGGGCGCAGCGTCAATGACGCTGACGGTACAGGCCAGAC
AATTATTGTCTGGTATAGTGCAGCAGCAGAACAATTTGCTGAGGGCTATTGAGGCGCAACAGCATCTGTT
GCAACTCACAGTCTGGGGCATCAAGCAGCTCCAGGCAAGAATCCTGGCTGTGGAAAGATACCTAAAGGAT
CAACAGCTCCTGGGGATTTGGGGTTGCTCTGGAAAACTCATTTGCACCACTGCTGTGCCTTGGAATGCTA
GTTGGAGTAATAAATCTCTGGAACAGATTTGGAATCACACGACCTGGATGGAGTGGGACAGAGAAATTAA
CAATTACACAAGCTTAATACACTCCTTAATTGAAGAATCGCAAAACCAGCAAGAAAAGAATGAACAAGAA
TTATTGGAATTAGATAAATGGGCAAGTTTGTGGAATTGGTTTAACATAACAAATTGGCTGTGGTATATAA
AATTATTCATAATGATAGTAGGAGGCTTGGTAGGTTTAAGAATAGTTTTTGCTGTACTTTCTATAGTGAA
TAGAGTTAGGCAGGGATATTCACCATTATCGTTTCAGACCCACCTCCCAACCCCGAGGGGACCCGACAGG
CCCGAAGGAATAGAAGAAGAAGGTGGAGAGAGAGACAGAGACAGATCCATTCGATTAGTGAACGGATCTC
GACGGTATCGATCACGAGACTAGCCTCGACCATCGATGTCGACGATAAGCTTTGCAAAGATGGATAAAGT
TTTAAACAGAGAGGAATCTTTGCAGCTAATGGACCTTCTAGGTCTTGAAAGGAGTGGGAATTGGCTCCGG
TGCCCGTCAGTGGGCAGAGCGCACATCGCCCACAGTCCCCGAGAAGTTGGGGGGAGGGGTCGGCAATTGA
ACCGGTGCCTAGAGAAGGTGGCGCGGGGTAAACTGGGAAAGTGATGTCGTGTACTGGCTCCGCCTTTTTC
CCGAGGGTGGGGGAGAACCGTATATAAGTGCAGTAGTCGCCGTGAACGTTCTTTTTCGCAACGGGTTTGC
CGCCAGAACACAGGTAAGTGCCGTGTGTGGTTCCCGCGGGCCTGGCCTCTTTACGGGTTATGGCCCTTGC
GTGCCTTGAATTACTTCCACCTGGCTGCAGTACGTGATTCTTGATCCCGAGCTTCGGGTTGGAAGTGGGT
GGGAGAGTTCGAGGCCTTGCGCTTAAGGAGCCCCTTCGCCTCGTGCTTGAGTTGAGGCCTGGCCTGGGCG
CTGGGGCCGCCGCGTGCGAATCTGGTGGCACCTTCGCGCCTGTCTCGCTGCTTTCGATAAGTCTCTAGCC
ATTTAAAATTTTTGATGACCTGCTGCGACGCTTTTTTTCTGGCAAGATAGTCTTGTAAATGCGGGCCAAG
ATCTGCACACTGGTATTTCGGTTTTTGGGGCCGCGGGCGGCGACGGGGCCCGTGCGTCCCAGCGCACATG
TTCGGCGAGGCGGGGCCTGCGAGCGCGGCCACCGAGAATCGGACGGGGGTAGTCTCAAGCTGGCCGGCCT
GCTCTGGTGCCTGGCCTCGCGCCGCCGTGTATCGCCCCGCCCTGGGCGGCAAGGCTGGCCCGGTCGGCAC
CAGTTGCGTGAGCGGAAAGATGGCCGCTTCCCGGCCCTGCTGCAGGGAGCTCAAAATGGAGGACGCGGCG
CTCGGGAGAGCGGGCGGGTGAGTCACCCACACAAAGGAAAAGGGCCTTTCCGTCCTCAGCCGTCGCTTCA
TGTGACTCCACGGAGTACCGGGCGCCGTCCAGGCACCTCGATTAGTTCTCGAGCTTTTGGAGTACGTCGT
CTTTAGGTTGGGGGGAGGGGTTTTATGCGATGGAGTTTCCCCACACTGAGTGGGTGGAGACTGAAGTTAG
GCCAGCTTGGCACTTGATGTAATTCTCCTTGGAATTTGCCCTTTTTGAGTTTGGATCTTGGTTCATTCTC
AAGCCTCAGACAGTGGTTCAAAGTTTTTTTCTTCCATTTCAGGTGTCGTGAGGAATTTCGACATTTAAAT
TTAATTAATCTCGACGGTATCGGTTAACTTTTAAAAGAAAAGGGGGGATTGGGGGGTACAGTGCAGGGGA
AAGAATAGTAGACATAATAGCAACAGACATACAAACTAAAGAATTACAAAAACAAATTACAAAAATTCAA
AATTTTATCGATCACGAGACTAGCCTCGAGGTTTAAACTACGGGATCCAGGCCTAAGCTTACGCGTCCCA
GTGTGGTGGAATTCTGCAGATATCAACAAGTTTGTACAAAAAAGCAGGCTGGTACCGGTCCGGAATTCCC
GGGATATCGTCGACCCACGCGTCCGAGCGCTGCTCGGAACTGCCTGGAAACTTCTGTGGGAGCGACAACT
TTACCAGTTTCAGTCCAGGAACTTTTCTTTGCAAGAGAGACGAGGTGCAAGTGGCCCCGGTTTCGTTCTC
TGTTTTCCCTCCCTCCTCCTCCGCTCCGACTCGCCTTCCCCGGGTTTAGAGCCGGCAGCTGAGACCCGCC
ACCCAGCGCCTCTGCTAAGTGCCCGCCGCCGCAGCCCGGTGACGCGCCAACCTCCCCGGGAGCCGTTCGC
TCGGCGTCCGCGTCCGGGCAGCTGAGGGAAGAGGAGCCCCAGCCGCCGCGGCTTCTCGCCTTTCCCGGCC
ACCCGCCCCCTGCCCCGGGCTCGCGTATGAATCTCCTGGACCCCTTCATGAAGATGACCGACGAGCAGGA
GAAGGGCCTGTCTGGCGCCCCCAGCCCCACCATGTCGGAGGACTCGGCTGGTTCGCCCTGTCCCTCGGGC
TCCGGCTCGGACACGGAGAACACCCGGCCCCAGGAGAACACCTTCCCCAAGGGCGAGCCGGATCTGAAGA
AGGAGAGCGAGGAAGATAAGTTCCCCGTGTGCATCCGCGAGGCGGTCAGCCAGGTGCTGAAGGGCTACGA
CTGGACGCTGGTGCCCATGCCCGTGCGCGTCAACGGCTCCAGCAAGAACAAGCCACACGTCAAGCGACCC
ATGAACGCCTTCATGGTGTGGGCGCAGGCTGCGCGCAGGAAGCTGGCAGACCAGTACCCGCATCTGCACA
ACGCGGAGCTCAGCAAGACTCTGGGCAAGCTCTGGAGGCTGCTGAACGAGAGCGAGAAGAGACCCTTCGT
GGAGGAGGCGGAGCGGCTGCGCGTGCAGCACAAGAAAGACCACCCCGATTACAAGTACCAGCCCCGGCGG
AGGAAGTCGGTGAAGAACGGACAAGCGGAGGCCGAAGAGGCCACGGAACAGACTCACATCTCTCCTAATG
CTATCTTCAAGGCGCTGCAAGCCGACTCCCCACATTCCTCCTCCGGCATGAGTGAGGTGCACTCCCCGGG
CGAGCACTCTGGGCAATCTCAGGGTCCGCCGACCCCACCCACCACTCCCAAAACCGACGTGCAAGCTGGC
AAAGTTGATCTGAAGCGAGAGGGGCGCCCTCTGGCAGAGGGGGGCAGACAGCCCCCCATCGACTTCCGCG
ACGTGGACATCGGTGAACTGAGCAGCGACGTCATCTCCAACATTGAGACCTTCGACGTCAATGAGTTTGA
CCAATACTTGCCACCCAACGGCCACCCAGGGGTTCCGGCCACCCACGGCCAGGTCACCTACACTGGCAGT
TACGGCATCAGCAGCACCGCACCCACCCCTGCGACCGCGGGCCACGTGTGGATGTCGAAGCAGCAGGCGC
CGCCCCCTCCTCCGCAGCAGCCTCCGCAGGCCCCGCAAGCCCCACAGGCGCCTCCGCAGCAGCAAGCACC
CCCGCAGCAGCCGCAGGCACCCCAGCAGCAGCAGGCACACACGCTCACCACGCTGAGCAGCGAGCCAGGC
CAGTCCCAGCGAACGCACATCAAGACGGAGCAGCTGAGCCCCAGCCACTACAGCGAGCAGCAGCAGCACT
CCCCGCAACAGATCTCCTACAGCCCCTTCAACCTTCCTCACTACAGCCCCTCCTACCCGCCCATCACCCG
CTCGCAATACGACTACGCTGACCATCAGAACTCCGGCTCCTACTACAGTCACGCAGCCGGCCAGGGCTCA
GGGCTCTACTCCACCTTCACTTACATGAACCCCGCGCAGCGCCCCATGTACACCCCCATCGCTGACACCT
CCGGGGTCCCTTCCATCCCGCAGACCCACAGCCCGCAGCACTGGGAACAACCAGTCTACACACAGCTCAC
CAGACCCTGAGAAGAGAAAAGCTATGGTGACAGAGCTGATTCTTTTTTTTTTTTTTTTAAAGAAGAAAAG
AAAGAAACGAAAAGAAAAAGCTGAAGAAATCAAGAACCAATTGAAATTCCTTTGGACACTTTTTTTTTTG
TCTATCGTTAATTTTTAAAGACATGTAAAGGAAGGTAACGATTGCTGGGATTCCAGGAGAGAGACTTTAA
GACTTTGTCTGAGCTCATGACAACATATTGCAAATGGCCGGGCCACTCGTGGCCAGACGGACAGCACTCC
TGGCCAGATGGACCCACCAGTATCAGCGAGGAGGGGCTTGTCTCCTTCAGAGTTAACATGGAGGACGATT
GGAGAATCTCCCTGCCTGTTTGGACTTTGTAATTATTTTTTAGCCGTAATTAAAGAAAAAAAAAGTCCTC
TGTGAGGAATATTCTCTATTTTAAATACTTTTAGTATGTACTGTGTATGACTCATTACCATTTTGAGGGG
ATTTATACATATTTTAGATAAAAAAAGTTAAATGCTCTTATTTTTCCAACAGCTTAACTACTCCTAGTTC
AAGAGTGTCCCTTAGCCTTCCTTGCAACCAGAGTATTTTTGTACAGATTTGCTTTCTCCTAAACAAACAA
ACAAAAACAAAAACAAAAAAAACAAAAAAAAATGAAAAAAAAAAAAAAAGGGCGGCCGCTCTAGAGTATC
CCTCGAGGGGCCCAAGCTTACGCGTACCCAGCTTTCTTGTACAAAGTGGTTGATATCCAGCACAGTGGTC
GACGATAAAACTAGTCATATGATAATCAACCTCTGGATTACAAAATTTGTGAAAGATTGACTGGTATTCT
TAACTATGTTGCTCCTTTTACGCTATGTGGATACGCTGCTTTAATGCCTTTGTATCATGCTATTGCTTCC
CGTATGGCTTTCATTTTCTCCTCCTTGTATAAATCCTGGTTGCTGTCTCTTTATGAGGAGTTGTGGCCCG
TTGTCAGGCAACGTGGCGTGGTGTGCACTGTGTTTGCTGACGCAACCCCCACTGGTTGGGGCATTGCCAC
CACCTGTCAGCTCCTTTCCGGGACTTTCGCTTTCCCCCTCCCTATTGCCACGGCGGAACTCATCGCCGCC
TGCCTTGCCCGCTGCTGGACAGGGGCTCGGCTGTTGGGCACTGACAATTCCGTGGTGTTGTCGGGGAAGC
TGACGTCCTTTCCATGGCTGCTCGCCTGTGTTGCCACCTGGATTCTGCGCGGGACGTCCTTCTGCTACGT
CCCTTCGGCCCTCAATCCAGCGGACCTTCCTTCCCGCGGCCTGCTGCCGGCTCTGCGGCCTCTTCCGCGT
CTTCGCCTTCGCCCTCAGACGAGTCGGATCTCCCTTTGGGCCGCCTCCCCGCATCGGTACGTATGGCCAG
GTACCTTTAAGACCAATGACTTACAAGGCAGCTGTAGATCTTAGCCACTTTTTAAAAGAAAAGGGGGGAC
TGGAAGGGCTAATTCACTCCCAACGAAGACAAGATGGGATCAATTCACCATGGGAATAACTTCGTATAGC
ATACATTATACGAAGTTATGCTGCTTTTTGCTTGTACTGGGTCTCTCTGGTTAGACCAGATCTGAGCCTG
GGAGCTCTCTGGCTAACTAGGGAACCCACTGCTTAAGCCTCAATAAAGCTTGCCTTGAGTGCTTCAAGTA
GTGTGTGCCCGTCTGTTGTGTGACTCTGGTAACTAGAGATCCCTCAGACCCTTTTAGTCAGTGTGGAAAA
TCTCTAGCAGCATCTAGAATTAATTCCGTGTATTCTATAGTGTCACCTAAATCGTATGTGTATGATACAT
AAGGTTATGTATTAATTGTAGCCGCGTTCTAACGACAATATGTACAAGCCTAATTGTGTAGCATCTGGCT
TACTGAAGCAGACCCTATCATCTCTCTCGTAAACTGCCGTCAGAGTCGGTTTGGTTGGACGAACCTTCTG
AGTTTCTGGTAACGCCGTCCCGCACCCGGAAATGGTCAGCGAACCAATCAGCAGGGTCATCGCTAGCCAG
ATCCTCTACGCCGGACGCATCGTGGCCGGCATCACCGGCGCCACAGGTGCGGTTGCTGGCGCCTATATCG
CCGACATCACCGATGGGGAAGATCGGGCTCGCCACTTCGGGCTCATGAGCGCTTGTTTCGGCGTGGGTAT
GGTGGCAGGCCCCGTGGCCGGGGGACTGTTGGGCGCCATCTCCTTGCATGCACCATTCCTTGCGGCGGCG
GTGCTCAACGGCCTCAACCTACTACTGGGCTGCTTCCTAATGCAGGAGTCGCATAAGGGAGAGCGTCGAA
TGGTGCACTCTCAGTACAATCTGCTCTGATGCCGCATAGTTAAGCCAGCCCCGACACCCGCCAACACCCG
CTGACGCGCCCTGACGGGCTTGTCTGCTCCCGGCATCCGCTTACAGACAAGCTGTGACCGTCTCCGGGAG
CTGCATGTGTCAGAGGTTTTCACCGTCATCACCGAAACGCGCGAGACGAAAGGGCCTCGTGATACGCCTA
TTTTTATAGGTTAATGTCATGATAATAATGGTTTCTTAGACGTCAGGTGGCACTTTTCGGGGAAATGTGC
GCGGAACCCCTATTTGTTTATTTTTCTAAATACATTCAAATATGTATCCGCTCATGAGACAATAACCCTG
ATAAATGCTTCAATAATATTGAAAAAGGAAGAGTATGAGTATTCAACATTTCCGTGTCGCCCTTATTCCC
TTTTTTGCGGCATTTTGCCTTCCTGTTTTTGCTCACCCAGAAACGCTGGTGAAAGTAAAAGATGCTGAAG
ATCAGTTGGGTGCACGAGTGGGTTACATCGAACTGGATCTCAACAGCGGTAAGATCCTTGAGAGTTTTCG
CCCCGAAGAACGTTTTCCAATGATGAGCACTTTTAAAGTTCTGCTATGTGGCGCGGTATTATCCCGTATT
GACGCCGGGCAAGAGCAACTCGGTCGCCGCATACACTATTCTCAGAATGACTTGGTTGAGTACTCACCAG
TCACAGAAAAGCATCTTACGGATGGCATGACAGTAAGAGAATTATGCAGTGCTGCCATAACCATGAGTGA
TAACACTGCGGCCAACTTACTTCTGACAACGATCGGAGGACCGAAGGAGCTAACCGCTTTTTTGCACAAC
ATGGGGGATCATGTAACTCGCCTTGATCGTTGGGAACCGGAGCTGAATGAAGCCATACCAAACGACGAGC
GTGACACCACGATGCCTGTAGCAATGGCAACAACGTTGCGCAAACTATTAACTGGCGAACTACTTACTCT
AGCTTCCCGGCAACAATTAATAGACTGGATGGAGGCGGATAAAGTTGCAGGACCACTTCTGCGCTCGGCC
CTTCCGGCTGGCTGGTTTATTGCTGATAAATCTGGAGCCGGTGAGCGTGGGTCTCGCGGTATCATTGCAG
CACTGGGGCCAGATGGTAAGCCCTCCCGTATCGTAGTTATCTACACGACGGGGAGTCAGGCAACTATGGA
TGAACGAAATAGACAGATCGCTGAGATAGGTGCCTCACTGATTAAGCATTGGTAACTGTCAGACCAAGTT
TACTCATATATACTTTAGATTGATTTAAAACTTCATTTTTAATTTAAAAGGATCTAGGTGAAGATCCTTT
TTGATAATCTCATGACCAAAATCCCTTAACGTGAGTTTTCGTTCCACTGAGCGTCAGACCCCGTAGAAAA
GATCAAAGGATCTTC
Features (pLannotate 1.2.2; 34 found; start..end, strand, type, name):
      1..589     +  rep_origin     ori: high-copy-number ColE1/pMB1/pBR322/pUC origin of replication
    772..828     +  CDS            lacI (fragment): lac repressor; lacI; The lac repressor binds to the lac operator to inhibit transcription in E. coli. This inhibition can be relieved by adding lactose or isopropyl-β-D-thiogalactopyranoside (IPTG).
    835..1164    +  promoter       SV40 promoter: SV40 enhancer and early promoter
   1364..1483    +  CDS            gpt (fragment): XGPT_ECOLI - Also known as gpp, gxu. Experimental evidence at protein level: Swiss-Prot protein existence level 1. Purine salvage pathway enzyme that catalyzes the transfer of the ribosyl-5-phosphate group from 5-phospho-alpha-D-ribose 1- diphosphate (PRPP) to the N9 position of the 6-oxopurines guanine and xanthine to form the corresponding ribonucleotides GMP (guanosine 5'- monophosphate) and XMP (xanthosine 5'-monophosphate), with the release of PPi. To a lesser extent, also acts on hypoxanthine (PubMed:9100006, PubMed:3886014). Does not ribophosphorylate adenine (PubMed:3886014). From Esch
   1483..1818    +  CDS            gpt (fragment): XGPT_ECOLI - Also known as gpp, gxu. Experimental evidence at protein level: Swiss-Prot protein existence level 1. Purine salvage pathway enzyme that catalyzes the transfer of the ribosyl-5-phosphate group from 5-phospho-alpha-D-ribose 1- diphosphate (PRPP) to the N9 position of the 6-oxopurines guanine and xanthine to form the corresponding ribonucleotides GMP (guanosine 5'- monophosphate) and XMP (xanthosine 5'-monophosphate), with the release of PPi. To a lesser extent, also acts on hypoxanthine (PubMed:9100006, PubMed:3886014). Does not ribophosphorylate adenine (PubMed:3886014). From Esch
   1913..2218    +  CDS            frsA (fragment): FRSA_ECOLI - Also known as yafA. Experimental evidence at protein level: Swiss-Prot protein existence level 1. Catalyzes the hydrolysis of esters (PubMed:15808744). Displays esterase activity toward pNP-butyrate (PubMed:15808744). May stimulate mixed-acid fermentation by acting as a fermentation/respiration switch that down-regulates respiration and up- regulates fermentation rates (PubMed:15169777). From Escherichia coli (strain K12).
   2222..2296    +  CDS            small t antigen (fragment): SV40 (simian virus 40) small t antigen
   2298..2363    +  intron         small t intron: SV40 (simian virus 40) small t antigen intron
   2493..2513    +  CDS            SV40 NLS: nuclear localization signal of SV40 (simian virus 40) large T antigen
   2832..2915    +  CDS            large T antigen (fragment): large T antigen from SV40 (simian virus 40)
   2938..3072    +  polyA_signal   SV40 poly(A) signal: SV40 polyadenylation signal
   3239..3568    +  CDS            nef (fragment): NEF_HV1BR - Experimental evidence at protein level: Swiss-Prot protein existence level 1. Extracellular Nef protein targets CD4(+) T-lymphocytes for apoptosis by interacting with CXCR4 surface receptors (PubMed:14990729). From Human immunodeficiency virus type 1 group M subtype B (isolate BRU/LAI) (HIV-1).
   3616..3873    +  LTR            5' LTR (truncated): truncated 5' long terminal repeat (LTR) from HIV-1
   3920..4045    +  misc_feature   HIV-1 Ψ: packaging signal of human immunodeficiency virus type 1
   4029..4392    +  CDS            HIV-1 gag (fragment): gag protein from human immunodeficiency virus 1; gag
   4538..4771    +  misc_feature   RRE: The Rev response element (RRE) of HIV-1 allows for Rev-dependent mRNA export from the nucleus to the cytoplasm.
   5148..5248    +  CDS            Rev (fragment): human immunodeficiency virus 1 (HIV-1) Rev protein; rev; enhances nuclear export of unspliced and incompletely spliced viral mRNAs
   5310..5376    +  CDS            small t antigen (fragment): SV40 (simian virus 40) small t antigen
   5383..6561    +  promoter       EF-1α promoter: strong constitutive promoter for human elongation factor EF-1α
   6609..6726    +  misc_feature   cPPT/CTS: central polypurine tract and central termination sequence of HIV-1
   6816..6840    +  protein_bind   attB1: mutant version of attB; recombination site for the Gateway® BP reaction BP Clonase™
   7237..8757    +  CDS            Sox9: SOX9_MOUSE - Also known as Sox-9. Experimental evidence at protein level: Swiss-Prot protein existence level 1. Transcription factor that plays a key role in chondrocytes differentiation and skeletal development (PubMed:10319868, PubMed:11371614, PubMed:12414734, PubMed:15132997, PubMed:18415932, PubMed:20940257, PubMed:28263186). Specifically binds the 5'-ACAAAG-3' DNA motif present in enhancers and super-enhancers and promotes expression of genes important for chondrogenesis, including cartilage matrix protein-coding genes COL2A1, COL4A2, COL9A1, COL11A2 and ACAN, SOX5 and SOX6 (PubMed:91191
   9476..9500    -  protein_bind   attB2: mutant version of attB; recombination site for the Gateway® BP reaction BP Clonase™
   9544..10132   +  misc_feature   WPRE: woodchuck hepatitis virus posttranscriptional regulatory element
  10200..10219   +  misc_feature   cPPT/CTS (fragment): central polypurine tract and central termination sequence of HIV-1
  10221..10255   +  LTR            3' LTR (ΔU3) (fragment): self-inactivating 3' long terminal repeat (LTR) from HIV-1
  10276..10309   +  protein_bind   loxP: Cre-mediated recombination occurs in the 8-bp core sequence (GCATACAT). Cre recombinase
  10329..10509   +  LTR            5' LTR (truncated): truncated 5' long terminal repeat (LTR) from HIV-1
  10534..10552   -  promoter       SP6 promoter: promoter for bacteriophage SP6 RNA polymerase
  10780..11059   +  CDS            TcR (fragment): tetracycline efflux protein; tet; confers resistance to tetracycline
  11060..11108   -  misc_feature   bom (fragment): basis of mobility region from pBR322
  11210..11245   -  CDS            rop (fragment): Rop protein, which maintains plasmids at low copy number; rop
  11340..11444   +  promoter       AmpR promoter: bla
  11445..12305   +  CDS            AmpR: β-lactamase; bla; confers resistance to ampicillin, carbenicillin, and related antibiotics
