[The description below was written by a language model from this plasmid's Addgene catalogue record and pLannotate feature annotations shown in this document.]
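Description:
pWPXL-Sox9 is an HIV-1-derived lentiviral transfer plasmid for constitutive expression of mouse Sox9 in mammalian cells. It is built on the pWPXL backbone and is propagated in E. coli through a high-copy ColE1/pUC-type origin with ampicillin selection (AmpR under its own bla promoter). The annotated 12,475-nt sequence also carries backbone remnants outside the viral region. These include an SV40 promoter followed by gpt fragments, SV40 small t intron and poly(A) sequences, and fragments of TcR, rop and bom. None of these is described in the record as functional.

The viral cassette begins with an HIV-1 5' LTR, followed by the Ψ packaging signal with a partial gag sequence and the Rev response element. Together these allow the genomic RNA to be exported and packaged when helper functions are supplied in trans. The human EF-1α promoter drives the payload, with a cPPT/CTS element just downstream that aids nuclear import of the reverse-transcribed genome. The mouse Sox9 cDNA was inserted by blunt cloning between the MluI and SpeI sites, both destroyed, replacing the EGFP of the parental vector. The construct therefore carries no fluorescent reporter, and no intact mammalian selection marker is annotated. The coding sequence is flanked by attB1 and attB2 sites, which suggests the cDNA came from a Gateway-format clone, and no epitope tag is annotated. A WPRE downstream enhances transcript processing and expression. The 3' LTR is a self-inactivating ΔU3 version containing a loxP site. This site is copied to both LTRs during reverse transcription, so Cre can excise the integrated provirus.

The plasmid was deposited with a study of Slug and Sox9 in determining the mammary stem cell state. It is suited to stable ectopic Sox9 expression by lentiviral transduction.
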