Addgene plasmid #36979: pWPXL-Sox9
Depositing lab: Bob Weinberg. Depositing organization: Whitehead Institute for Biomedical Research. Publication: Slug and Sox9 cooperatively determine the mammary stem cell state. Guo W, Keckesova Z, Donaher JL, Shibue T, Tischler V, Reinhardt F, Itzkovitz S, Noske A, Zurrer-Hardi U, Bell G, Tam WL, Mani SA, van Oudenaarden A, Weinberg RA. Cell. 2012 Mar 2;148(5):1015-28. 10.1016/j.cell.2012.02.008 PubMed 22385965.
Backbone
  Vector backbone: pWPXL
  Backbone manufacturer: Trono lab (Addgene plasmid 12257)
  Backbone size w/o insert (bp): 10510
  Vector type: Mammalian Expression, Lentiviral
Growth in bacteria
  Bacterial resistance: Ampicillin, 100 μg/mL
  Growth temperature: 37°C
  Growth strain: Stbl3
  Copy number: Unknown
Gene/Insert
  Gene/Insert name: Sox9
  Species: M. musculus (mouse)
  Entrez Gene: Sox9 (a.k.a. 2010306G03Rik, mKIAA4243, mSox9)
  Promoter: EF1a
  Cloning method: Restriction Enzyme; 5′ cloning site MluI (destroyed during cloning); 3′ cloning site SpeI (destroyed during cloning)
  Sequencing primers: 5′ EF1a-fwd; 3′ WPRE-R
Terms and licenses: Academic/Nonprofit Terms; Industry Terms: Not Available to Industry
Depositor comments: The mouse Sox9 cDNA was cloned between MluI and SpeI sites (blunted) in pWPXL. This resulted in replacement of the EGFP in the original vector with mouse Sox9.
How to cite: pWPXL-Sox9 was a gift from Bob Weinberg (Addgene plasmid # 36979 ; http://n2t.net/addgene:36979 ; RRID:Addgene_36979)
