>Addgene plasmid #36979 | pWPXL-Sox9 | addgene partial sequence | sequence record 47428 | WPRE-R 5'-CATAGCGTAAAAGGAGCAACA-3'
CTTTCCAATTTTGTATCCAGAGGTTGATTATCATATGACTAGTTTTATCGTCGACCACTGTGCTGGATAT
CAACCACTTTGTACAAGAAAGCTGGGTACGCGTAAGCTTGGGCCCCTCGAGGGATACTCTAGAGCGGCCG
CCCTTTTTTTTTTTTTTTTCATTTTTTTTTGTTTTTTTTGTTTTTGTTTTTGTTTGTTTGTTTAGGAGAA
AGCAAATCTGTACAAAAATACTCTGGTTGCAAGGAAGGCTAAGGGACACTCTTGAACTAGGAGTAGTTAA
GCTGTTGGAAAAATAAGAGCATTTAACTTTTTTTATCTAAAATATGTATAAATCCCCTCAAAATGGTAAT
GAGTCATACACAGTACATACTAAAAGTATTTAAAATAGAGAATATTCCTCACAGAGGACTTTTTTTTTCT
TTAATTACGGCTAAAAAATAATTACAAAGTCCAAACAGGCAGGGAGATTCTCCAATCGTCCTCCATGTTA
ACTCTGAAGGAGACAAGCCCCTCCTCGCTGATACTGGTGGGTCCATCTGGCCAGGAGTGCTGTCCGTCTG
GCCACGAGTGGCCCGGCCATTTGCAATATGTTGTCATGAGCTCAGACAAAGTCTTAAAGTCTCTCTCCTG
GAATCCCAGCAATCGTTACCTTCCTTTACATGTCTTTAAAAATTAACGATAGACAAAAAAAAAAGTGTCC
AAAGGAATTTCAATTGGTTCTTGATTTCTTCAGCTTTTTCTTTTCGTTTCTTTCTTTTCTTCTTTAAAAA
